Addgene plasmid #125458: Lenti-(BB)-hPGK-KRAB-dCas9-P2A-BlastR ZFAND3-guide3
Purpose: CRISPR-mediated repression of ZFAND3. KRAB domain and Catalytically inactive Cas9 from S. pyogenes with 2A-BlastR under the hPGK promoter.
Depositing lab: Jorge Ferrer. Depositing organization: Imperial College London. Publication: Human pancreatic islet three-dimensional chromatin architecture provides insights into the genetics of type 2 diabetes. Miguel-Escalada I, Bonas-Guarch S, Cebola I, Ponsa-Cobas J, Mendieta-Esteban J, Atla G, Javierre BM, Rolando DMY, Farabella I, Morgan CC, Garcia-Hurtado J, Beucher A, Moran I, Pasquali L, Ramos-Rodriguez M, Appel EVR, Linneberg A, Gjesing AP, Witte DR, Pedersen O, Grarup N, Ravassard P, Torrents D, Mercader JM, Piemonti L, Berney T, de Koning EJP, Kerr-Conte J, Pattou F, Fedko IO, Groop L, Prokopenko I, Hansen T, Marti-Renom MA, Fraser P, Ferrer J. Nat Genet. 2019 Jun 28. pii: 10.1038/s41588-019-0457-0. doi: 10.1038/s41588-019-0457-0. PubMed 31253982.
Backbone
  Vector backbone: Lenti-(BB)-hPGK-KRAB-dCas9-P2A-BlastR
  Backbone manufacturer: Jorge Ferrer (Addgene #118155)
  Vector type: Mammalian Expression, Lentiviral, CRISPR
  Selectable markers: Blasticidin
Growth in bacteria
  Bacterial resistance: Ampicillin, 100 μg/mL
  Growth temperature: 37°C
  Growth strain: Stbl3
  Copy number: High Copy
Gene/Insert
  Gene/Insert name: KRAB-dCas9-2A-BlastR
  gRNA/shRNA sequence: GCTGACCGGCCTGGAATcc
  Species: H. sapiens (human)
  Promoter: hPGK and U6
  Tag / fusion protein: HA (C terminal on backbone)
  Cloning method: Restriction Enzyme; 5′ cloning site Unknown (destroyed during cloning); 3′ cloning site Unknown (destroyed during cloning)
  Sequencing primers: 5′ GATCCGCCACCATGGATGC
Terms and licenses: Academic/Nonprofit Terms; Industry Terms: Not Available to Industry
How to cite: Lenti-(BB)-hPGK-KRAB-dCas9-P2A-BlastR ZFAND3-guide3 was a gift from Jorge Ferrer (Addgene plasmid # 125458 ; http://n2t.net/addgene:125458 ; RRID:Addgene_125458)
