[The description below was written by a language model from this plasmid's Addgene catalogue record and pLannotate feature annotations shown in this document.]
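Description:
Lenti-(BB)-hPGK-KRAB-dCas9-P2A-BlastR ZFAND3-guide3 is an all-in-one lentiviral CRISPR interference plasmid of about 13.4 kb, built by inserting a guide sequence against human ZFAND3 into the parental Lenti-(BB)-hPGK-KRAB-dCas9-P2A-BlastR backbone. It is propagated in E. coli through a high-copy ColE1/pUC-type origin with ampicillin selection (AmpR), and the recombination-reduced strain Stbl3 is recorded as the host, as is usual for LTR-containing vectors. The backbone also carries an f1 origin and an SV40/EM7-driven bleomycin/Zeocin resistance cassette that lies outside the LTRs and so is not part of the packaged genome.

The viral genome is transcribed from a CMV enhancer/promoter fused to a truncated HIV-1 5' LTR. It contains the Ψ packaging signal, RRE and cPPT/CTS, and ends in a self-inactivating ΔU3 3' LTR followed by a bGH polyadenylation signal, a layout typical of third-generation vectors. Within it, a human U6 RNA polymerase III promoter drives the ZFAND3-targeting spacer joined to the S. pyogenes gRNA scaffold (the circular sequence is numbered so that this unit spans the origin). Downstream, the hPGK promoter expresses the ZNF10 KRAB repression domain fused to catalytically inactive Cas9. The automated annotation labels this simply as Cas9, but the catalogue entry specifies the dead variant, with a C-terminal HA tag. A P2A peptide links it to blasticidin S deaminase, so transduced mammalian cells can be selected with blasticidin, and a WPRE enhances transcript expression. The guide directs KRAB-dCas9 to its target site to silence transcription without cutting DNA. The stated purpose is CRISPR-mediated repression of ZFAND3, in a study of human pancreatic islet chromatin architecture and type 2 diabetes genetics.
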