Features (pLannotate 1.2.2; 34 found; start..end, strand, type, name):
      1..76      +  misc_RNA       gRNA scaffold: guide RNA scaffold for the Streptococcus pyogenes CRISPR/Cas9 system
    107..617     +  promoter       hPGK promoter: human phosphoglycerate kinase 1 promoter
    666..851     +  CDS            KRAB: Krüppel-associated box (KRAB) transcriptional repression domain from the human zinc finger protein ZNF10 (Margolin et al., 1994)
    873..4976    +  CDS            Cas9: Cas9 (Csn1) endonuclease from the Streptococcus pyogenes Type II CRISPR/Cas system generates RNA-guided double strand breaks in DNA
   5175..5573    +  CDS            BSD: blasticidin S deaminase; Aspergillus terreus BSD; confers resistance to blasticidin
   5574..5595    +  misc_feature   MCS (fragment): pBluescript multiple cloning site
   5598..6186    +  misc_feature   WPRE: woodchuck hepatitis virus posttranscriptional regulatory element
   6237..6256    +  misc_feature   cPPT/CTS (fragment): central polypurine tract and central termination sequence of HIV-1
   6258..6491    +  LTR            3' LTR (ΔU3): self-inactivating 3' long terminal repeat (LTR) from HIV-1
   6523..6747    +  polyA_signal   bGH poly(A) signal: bovine growth hormone polyadenylation signal
   6751..6772    +  promoter       SV40 promoter (fragment): SV40 enhancer and early promoter
   6793..7221    +  rep_origin     f1 ori (sequence partly withheld): f1 bacteriophage origin of replication; arrow indicates direction of (+) strand synthesis
   7235..7564    +  promoter       SV40 promoter: SV40 enhancer and early promoter
   7612..7659    +  promoter       EM7 promoter: synthetic bacterial promoter&nbsp
   7678..8052    +  CDS            BleoR: antibiotic-binding protein; Sh ble from Streptoalloteichus hindustanus; confers resistance to bleomycin, phleomycin, and Zeocin™
   8062..8187    +  CDS            ble (fragment): BLE_KLEPN - Experimental evidence at protein level: Swiss-Prot protein existence level 1. Binding protein with a strong affinity to the bleomycin family of antibiotics. Binds to CL990; an antimitotic-antibiotic compound. From Klebsiella pneumoniae.
   8182..8303    +  polyA_signal   SV40 poly(A) signal: SV40 polyadenylation signal
   8374..8396    -  protein_bind   lac operator (fragment): The lac repressor binds to the lac operator to inhibit transcription in E. coli. This inhibition can be relieved by adding lactose or isopropyl-β-D-thiogalactopyranoside (IPTG). lac repressor encoded by lacI
   8400..8430    -  promoter       lac promoter: promoter for the E. coli lac operon
   8445..8466    -  protein_bind   CAP binding site: CAP binding activates transcription in the presence of cAMP. E. coli catabolite activator protein
   8479..8571    -  CDS            lacI (fragment): lac repressor; lacI; The lac repressor binds to the lac operator to inhibit transcription in E. coli. This inhibition can be relieved by adding lactose or isopropyl-β-D-thiogalactopyranoside (IPTG).
   8754..9342    -  rep_origin     ori: high-copy-number ColE1/pMB1/pBR322/pUC origin of replication
   9513..10373   -  CDS            AmpR: β-lactamase; bla; confers resistance to ampicillin, carbenicillin, and related antibiotics
  10374..10478   -  promoter       AmpR promoter: bla
  10537..10589   -  misc_feature   bom (fragment): basis of mobility region from pBR322
  10744..11123   +  enhancer       CMV enhancer: human cytomegalovirus immediate early enhancer
  11124..11323   +  promoter       CMV promoter: human cytomegalovirus (CMV) immediate early promoter
  11341..11521   +  LTR            5' LTR (truncated): truncated 5' long terminal repeat (LTR) from HIV-1
  11568..11693   +  misc_feature   HIV-1 Ψ: packaging signal of human immunodeficiency virus type 1
  11677..12040   +  CDS            HIV-1 gag (fragment): gag protein from human immunodeficiency virus 1; gag
  12186..12419   +  misc_feature   RRE: The Rev response element (RRE) of HIV-1 allows for Rev-dependent mRNA export from the nucleus to the cytoplasm.
  12796..12896   +  CDS            Rev (fragment): human immunodeficiency virus 1 (HIV-1) Rev protein; rev; enhances nuclear export of unspliced and incompletely spliced viral mRNAs
  12946..13063   +  misc_feature   cPPT/CTS: central polypurine tract and central termination sequence of HIV-1
  13114..13354   +  promoter       U6 promoter: RNA polymerase III promoter for human U6 snRNA
>Addgene plasmid #125458 | Lenti-(BB)-hPGK-KRAB-dCas9-P2A-BlastR ZFAND3-guide3 | addgene full sequence | sequence record 251380 | Addgene NGS Result
GTTTTAGAGCTAGAAATAGCAAGTTAAAATAAGGCTAGTCCGTTATCAACTTGAAAAAGTGGCACCGAGT
CGGTGCTTTTTTGAATTCGCTAGCTAGGTCTTGAAAGGGGTTGGGGTTGCGCCTTTTCCAAGGCAGCCCT
GGGTTTGCGCAGGGACGCGGCTGCTCTGGGCGTGGTTCCGGGAAACGCAGCGGCGCCGACCCTGGGTCTC
GCACATTCTTCACGTCCGTTCGCAGCGTCACCCGGATCTTCGCCGCTACCCTTGTGGGCCCCCCGGCGAC
GCTTCCTGCTCCGCCCCTAAGTCGGGAAGGTTCCTTGCGGTTCGCGGCGTGCCGGACGTGACAAACGGAA
GCCGCACGTCTCACTAGTACCCTCGCAGACGGACAGCGCCAGGGAGCAATGGCAGCGCGCCGACCGCGAT
GGGCTGTGGCCAATAGCGGCTGCTCAGCAGGGCGCGCCGAGAGCAGCGGCCGGGAAGGGGCGGTGCGGGA
GGCGGGGTGTGGGGCGGTAGTGTGGGCCCTGTTCCTGCCCGCGCGGTGTTCCGCATTCTGCAAGCCTCCG
GAGCGCACGTCGGCAGTCGGCTCCCTCGTTGACCGAATCACCGACCTCTCTCCCCAGGACCGGTGATCCG
CCACCATGGATGCTAAGTCACTAACTGCCTGGTCCCGGACACTGGTGACCTTCAAGGATGTATTTGTGGA
CTTCACCAGGGAGGAGTGGAAGCTGCTGGACACTGCTCAGCAGATCGTGTACAGAAATGTGATGCTGGAG
AACTATAAGAACCTGGTTTCCTTGGGTTATCAGCTTACTAAGCCAGATGTGATCCTCCGGTTGGAGAAGG
GAGAAGAGCCCGGCGGTTCCGGCGGAGGGTCGATGGACAAGAAGTACAGCATCGGCCTGGCCATCGGCAC
CAACTCTGTCGGCTGGGCCGTGATCACCGACGAGTACAAGGTGCCCAGCAAGAAATTCAAGGTGCTGGGC
AACACCGACCGGCACAGCATCAAGAAGAACCTGATCGGCGCCCTGCTGTTCGACAGCGGAGAAACAGCCG
AGGCCACCCGGCTGAAGAGAACCGCCAGAAGAAGATACACCAGACGGAAGAACCGGATCTGCTATCTGCA
AGAGATCTTCAGCAACGAGATGGCCAAGGTGGACGACAGCTTCTTCCACAGACTGGAAGAGTCCTTCCTG
GTGGAAGAGGATAAGAAGCACGAGCGGCACCCCATCTTCGGCAACATCGTGGACGAGGTGGCCTACCACG
AGAAGTACCCCACCATCTACCACCTGAGAAAGAAACTGGTGGACAGCACCGACAAGGCCGACCTGCGGCT
GATCTATCTGGCCCTGGCCCACATGATCAAGTTCCGGGGCCACTTCCTGATCGAGGGCGACCTGAACCCC
GACAACAGCGACGTGGACAAGCTGTTCATCCAGCTGGTGCAGACCTACAACCAGCTGTTCGAGGAAAACC
CCATCAACGCCAGCGGCGTGGACGCCAAGGCCATCCTGTCTGCCAGACTGAGCAAGAGCAGACGGCTGGA
AAATCTGATCGCCCAGCTGCCCGGCGAGAAGAAGAATGGCCTGTTCGGCAACCTGATTGCCCTGAGCCTG
GGCCTGACCCCCAACTTCAAGAGCAACTTCGACCTGGCCGAGGATGCCAAACTGCAGCTGAGCAAGGACA
CCTACGACGACGACCTGGACAACCTGCTGGCCCAGATCGGCGACCAGTACGCCGACCTGTTTCTGGCCGC
CAAGAACCTGTCCGACGCCATCCTGCTGAGCGACATCCTGAGAGTGAACACCGAGATCACCAAGGCCCCC
CTGAGCGCCTCTATGATCAAGAGATACGACGAGCACCACCAGGACCTGACCCTGCTGAAAGCTCTCGTGC
GGCAGCAGCTGCCTGAGAAGTACAAAGAGATTTTCTTCGACCAGAGCAAGAACGGCTACGCCGGCTACAT
CGATGGCGGAGCCAGCCAGGAAGAGTTCTACAAGTTCATCAAGCCCATCCTGGAAAAGATGGACGGCACC
GAGGAACTGCTCGTGAAGCTGAACAGAGAGGACCTGCTGCGGAAGCAGCGGACCTTCGACAACGGCAGCA
TCCCCCACCAGATCCACCTGGGAGAGCTGCACGCCATTCTGCGGCGGCAGGAAGATTTTTACCCATTCCT
GAAGGACAACCGGGAAAAGATCGAGAAGATCCTGACCTTCCGCATCCCCTACTACGTGGGCCCTCTGGCC
AGGGGAAACAGCAGATTCGCCTGGATGACCAGAAAGAGCGAGGAAACCATCACCCCCTGGAACTTCGAGG
AAGTGGTGGACAAGGGCGCCAGCGCCCAGAGCTTCATCGAGCGGATGACCAACTTCGATAAGAACCTGCC
CAACGAGAAGGTGCTGCCCAAGCACAGCCTGCTGTACGAGTACTTCACCGTGTACAACGAGCTGACCAAA
GTGAAATACGTGACCGAGGGAATGAGAAAGCCCGCCTTCCTGAGCGGCGAGCAGAAAAAAGCCATCGTGG
ACCTGCTGTTCAAGACCAACCGGAAAGTGACCGTGAAGCAGCTGAAAGAGGACTACTTCAAGAAAATCGA
GTGCTTCGACTCCGTGGAAATCTCCGGCGTGGAAGATCGGTTCAACGCCTCCCTGGGCACATACCACGAT
CTGCTGAAAATTATCAAGGACAAGGACTTCCTGGACAATGAGGAAAACGAGGACATTCTGGAAGATATCG
TGCTGACCCTGACACTGTTTGAGGACAGAGAGATGATCGAGGAACGGCTGAAAACCTATGCCCACCTGTT
CGACGACAAAGTGATGAAGCAGCTGAAGCGGCGGAGATACACCGGCTGGGGCAGGCTGAGCCGGAAGCTG
ATCAACGGCATCCGGGACAAGCAGTCCGGCAAGACAATCCTGGATTTCCTGAAGTCCGACGGCTTCGCCA
ACAGAAACTTCATGCAGCTGATCCACGACGACAGCCTGACCTTTAAAGAGGACATCCAGAAAGCCCAGGT
GTCCGGCCAGGGCGATAGCCTGCACGAGCACATTGCCAATCTGGCCGGCAGCCCCGCCATTAAGAAGGGC
ATCCTGCAGACAGTGAAGGTGGTGGACGAGCTCGTGAAAGTGATGGGCCGGCACAAGCCCGAGAACATCG
TGATCGAAATGGCCAGAGAGAACCAGACCACCCAGAAGGGACAGAAGAACAGCCGCGAGAGAATGAAGCG
GATCGAAGAGGGCATCAAAGAGCTGGGCAGCCAGATCCTGAAAGAACACCCCGTGGAAAACACCCAGCTG
CAGAACGAGAAGCTGTACCTGTACTACCTGCAGAATGGGCGGGATATGTACGTGGACCAGGAACTGGACA
TCAACCGGCTGTCCGACTACGATGTGGACGCTATCGTGCCTCAGAGCTTTCTGAAGGACGACTCCATCGA
TAACAAAGTGCTGACTCGGAGCGACAAGAACCGGGGCAAGAGCGACAACGTGCCCTCCGAAGAGGTCGTG
AAGAAGATGAAGAACTACTGGCGCCAGCTGCTGAATGCCAAGCTGATTACCCAGAGGAAGTTCGACAATC
TGACCAAGGCCGAGAGAGGCGGCCTGAGCGAACTGGATAAGGCCGGCTTCATCAAGAGACAGCTGGTGGA
AACCCGGCAGATCACAAAGCACGTGGCACAGATCCTGGACTCCCGGATGAACACTAAGTACGACGAGAAC
GACAAACTGATCCGGGAAGTGAAAGTGATCACCCTGAAGTCCAAGCTGGTGTCCGATTTCCGGAAGGATT
TCCAGTTTTACAAAGTGCGCGAGATCAACAACTACCACCACGCCCACGACGCCTACCTGAACGCCGTCGT
GGGAACCGCCCTGATCAAAAAGTACCCTAAGCTGGAAAGCGAGTTCGTGTACGGCGACTACAAGGTGTAC
GACGTGCGGAAGATGATCGCCAAGAGCGAGCAGGAAATCGGCAAGGCTACCGCCAAGTACTTCTTCTACA
GCAACATCATGAACTTTTTCAAGACCGAGATTACCCTGGCCAACGGCGAGATCCGGAAGCGGCCTCTGAT
CGAGACAAACGGCGAAACAGGCGAGATCGTGTGGGATAAGGGCCGGGACTTTGCCACCGTGCGGAAAGTG
CTGTCTATGCCCCAAGTGAATATCGTGAAAAAGACCGAGGTGCAGACAGGCGGCTTCAGCAAAGAGTCTA
TCCTGCCCAAGAGGAACAGCGACAAGCTGATCGCCAGAAAGAAGGACTGGGACCCTAAGAAGTACGGCGG
CTTCGACAGCCCCACCGTGGCCTATTCTGTGCTGGTGGTGGCCAAAGTGGAAAAGGGCAAGTCCAAGAAA
CTGAAGAGTGTGAAAGAGCTGCTGGGGATCACCATCATGGAAAGAAGCAGCTTCGAGAAGAATCCCATCG
ACTTTCTGGAAGCCAAGGGCTACAAAGAAGTGAAAAAGGACCTGATCATCAAGCTGCCTAAGTACTCCCT
GTTCGAGCTGGAAAACGGCCGGAAGAGAATGCTGGCCTCTGCCGGCGAACTGCAGAAGGGAAACGAACTG
GCCCTGCCCTCCAAATATGTGAACTTCCTGTACCTGGCCAGCCACTATGAGAAGCTGAAGGGCTCCCCCG
AGGATAATGAGCAGAAACAGCTGTTTGTGGAACAGCACAAACACTACCTGGACGAGATCATCGAGCAGAT
CAGCGAGTTCTCCAAGAGAGTGATCCTGGCCGACGCTAATCTGGACAAGGTGCTGAGCGCCTACAACAAG
CACAGAGACAAGCCTATCAGAGAGCAGGCCGAGAATATCATCCACCTGTTTACCCTGACCAGTCTGGGAG
CCCCTGCCGCCTTCAAGTACTTTGACACCACCATCGACCGGAAGAGGTACACCAGCACCAAAGAGGTGCT
GGACGCCACCCTGATCCACCAGAGCATCACCGGCCTGTACGAGACACGGATCGACCTGTCTCAGCTGGGA
GGCGACGCCTATCCCTATGACGTGCCCGATTATGCCAGCCTGGGCAGCGGCTCCCCCAAGAAAAAACGCA
AGGTGGAAGATCCTAAGAAAAAGCGGAAAGTGGACGGCATTGGTAGTGGGAGCAACGGCAGCAGCGGGGA
TCCGGCCGCAACAAACTTCTCTCTGCTGAAACAAGCCGGAGATGTCGAAGAGAATCCTGGACCGATGGCC
AAGCCTTTGTCTCAAGAAGAATCCACCCTCATTGAAAGAGCAACGGCTACAATCAACAGCATCCCCATCT
CTGAAGACTACAGCGTCGCCAGCGCAGCTCTCTCTAGCGACGGCCGCATCTTCACTGGTGTCAATGTATA
TCATTTTACTGGGGGACCTTGTGCAGAACTCGTGGTGCTGGGCACTGCTGCTGCTGCGGCAGCTGGCAAC
CTGACTTGTATCGTCGCGATCGGAAATGAGAACAGGGGCATCTTGAGCCCCTGCGGACGGTGCCGACAGG
TGCTTCTCGATCTGCATCCTGGGATCAAAGCCATAGTGAAGGACAGTGATGGACAGCCGACGGCAGTTGG
GATTCGTGAATTGCTGCCCTCTGGTTATGTGTGGGAGGGCTAAGAATTCGATATCAAGCTTATCGGTAAT
CAACCTCTGGATTACAAAATTTGTGAAAGATTGACTGGTATTCTTAACTATGTTGCTCCTTTTACGCTAT
GTGGATACGCTGCTTTAATGCCTTTGTATCATGCTATTGCTTCCCGTATGGCTTTCATTTTCTCCTCCTT
GTATAAATCCTGGTTGCTGTCTCTTTATGAGGAGTTGTGGCCCGTTGTCAGGCAACGTGGCGTGGTGTGC
ACTGTGTTTGCTGACGCAACCCCCACTGGTTGGGGCATTGCCACCACCTGTCAGCTCCTTTCCGGGACTT
TCGCTTTCCCCCTCCCTATTGCCACGGCGGAACTCATCGCCGCCTGCCTTGCCCGCTGCTGGACAGGGGC
TCGGCTGTTGGGCACTGACAATTCCGTGGTGTTGTCGGGGAAATCATCGTCCTTTCCTTGGCTGCTCGCC
TGTGTTGCCACCTGGATTCTGCGCGGGACGTCCTTCTGCTACGTCCCTTCGGCCCTCAATCCAGCGGACC
TTCCTTCCCGCGGCCTGCTGCCGGCTCTGCGGCCTCTTCCGCGTCTTCGCCTTCGCCCTCAGACGAGTCG
GATCTCCCTTTGGGCCGCCTCCCCGCGTCGACTTTAAGACCAATGACTTACAAGGCAGCTGTAGATCTTA
GCCACTTTTTAAAAGAAAAGGGGGGACTGGAAGGGCTAATTCACTCCCAACGAAGACAAGATCTGCTTTT
TGCTTGTACTGGGTCTCTCTGGTTAGACCAGATCTGAGCCTGGGAGCTCTCTGGCTAACTAGGGAACCCA
CTGCTTAAGCCTCAATAAAGCTTGCCTTGAGTGCTTCAAGTAGTGTGTGCCCGTCTGTTGTGTGACTCTG
GTAACTAGAGATCCCTCAGACCCTTTTAGTCAGTGTGGAAAATCTCTAGCAGGGCCCGTTTAAACCCGCT
GATCAGCCTCGACTGTGCCTTCTAGTTGCCAGCCATCTGTTGTTTGCCCCTCCCCCGTGCCTTCCTTGAC
CCTGGAAGGTGCCACTCCCACTGTCCTTTCCTAATAAAATGAGGAAATTGCATCGCATTGTCTGAGTAGG
TGTCATTCTATTCTGGGGGGTGGGGTGGGGCAGGACAGCAAGGGGGAGGATTGGGAAGACAATAGCAGGC
ATGCTGGGGATGCGGTGGGCTCTATGGCTTCTGAGGCGGAAAGAACCAGCTGGGGCTCTAGGGGGTATCC
CC
[124 nt withheld, positions 6793-6916]
C
[91 nt withheld, positions 6918-7008]
A
[49 nt withheld, positions 7010-7058]
CCTTTGACGTTGGAGTCCACGTTCTTT
[37 nt withheld, positions 7086-7122]
ACCCTATCTCGGTCTATTCTTTTGATTTATAAGGGATTTTGCCGATTTCGGCCTATTGGTTAAAAAATGA
GCTGATTTAACAAAAATTTAACGCGAATTAATTCTGTGGAATGTGTGTCAGTTAGGGTGTGGAAAGTCCC
CAGGCTCCCCAGCAGGCAGAAGTATGCAAAGCATGCATCTCAATTAGTCAGCAACCAGGTGTGGAAAGTC
CCCAGGCTCCCCAGCAGGCAGAAGTATGCAAAGCATGCATCTCAATTAGTCAGCAACCATAGTCCCGCCC
CTAACTCCGCCCATCCCGCCCCTAACTCCGCCCAGTTCCGCCCATTCTCCGCCCCATGGCTGACTAATTT
TTTTTATTTATGCAGAGGCCGAGGCCGCCTCTGCCTCTGAGCTATTCCAGAAGTAGTGAGGAGGCTTTTT
TGGAGGCCTAGGCTTTTGCAAAAAGCTCCCGGGAGCTTGTATATCCATTTTCGGATCTGATCAGCACGTG
TTGACAATTAATCATCGGCATAGTATATCGGCATAGTATAATACGACAAGGTGAGGAACTAAACCATGGC
CAAGTTGACCAGTGCCGTTCCGGTGCTCACCGCGCGCGACGTCGCCGGAGCGGTCGAGTTCTGGACCGAC
CGGCTCGGGTTCTCCCGGGACTTCGTGGAGGACGACTTCGCCGGTGTGGTCCGGGACGACGTGACCCTGT
TCATCAGCGCGGTCCAGGACCAGGTGGTGCCGGACAACACCCTGGCCTGGGTGTGGGTGCGCGGCCTGGA
CGAGCTGTACGCCGAGTGGTCGGAGGTCGTGTCCACGAACTTCCGGGACGCCTCCGGGCCGGCCATGACC
GAGATCGGCGAGCAGCCGTGGGGGCGGGAGTTCGCCCTGCGCGACCCGGCCGGCAACTGCGTGCACTTCG
TGGCCGAGGAGCAGGACTGACACGTGCTACGAGATTTCGATTCCACCGCCGCCTTCTATGAAAGGTTGGG
CTTCGGAATCGTTTTCCGGGACGCCGGCTGGATGATCCTCCAGCGCGGGGATCTCATGCTGGAGTTCTTC
GCCCACCCCAACTTGTTTATTGCAGCTTATAATGGTTACAAATAAAGCAATAGCATCACAAATTTCACAA
ATAAAGCATTTTTTTCACTGCATTCTAGTTGTGGTTTGTCCAAACTCATCAATGTATCTTATCATGTCTG
TATACCGTCGACCTCTAGCTAGAGCTTGGCGTAATCATGGTCATAGCTGTTTCCTGTGTGAAATTGTTAT
CCGCTCACAATTCCACACAACATACGAGCCGGAAGCATAAAGTGTAAAGCCTGGGGTGCCTAATGAGTGA
GCTAACTCACATTAATTGCGTTGCGCTCACTGCCCGCTTTCCAGTCGGGAAACCTGTCGTGCCAGCTGCA
TTAATGAATCGGCCAACGCGCGGGGAGAGGCGGTTTGCGTATTGGGCGCTCTTCCGCTTCCTCGCTCACT
GACTCGCTGCGCTCGGTCGTTCGGCTGCGGCGAGCGGTATCAGCTCACTCAAAGGCGGTAATACGGTTAT
CCACAGAATCAGGGGATAACGCAGGAAAGAACATGTGAGCAAAAGGCCAGCAAAAGGCCAGGAACCGTAA
AAAGGCCGCGTTGCTGGCGTTTTTCCATAGGCTCCGCCCCCCTGACGAGCATCACAAAAATCGACGCTCA
AGTCAGAGGTGGCGAAACCCGACAGGACTATAAAGATACCAGGCGTTTCCCCCTGGAAGCTCCCTCGTGC
GCTCTCCTGTTCCGACCCTGCCGCTTACCGGATACCTGTCCGCCTTTCTCCCTTCGGGAAGCGTGGCGCT
TTCTCATAGCTCACGCTGTAGGTATCTCAGTTCGGTGTAGGTCGTTCGCTCCAAGCTGGGCTGTGTGCAC
GAACCCCCCGTTCAGCCCGACCGCTGCGCCTTATCCGGTAACTATCGTCTTGAGTCCAACCCGGTAAGAC
ACGACTTATCGCCACTGGCAGCAGCCACTGGTAACAGGATTAGCAGAGCGAGGTATGTAGGCGGTGCTAC
AGAGTTCTTGAAGTGGTGGCCTAACTACGGCTACACTAGAAGAACAGTATTTGGTATCTGCGCTCTGCTG
AAGCCAGTTACCTTCGGAAAAAGAGTTGGTAGCTCTTGATCCGGCAAACAAACCACCGCTGGTAGCGGTG
GTTTTTTTGTTTGCAAGCAGCAGATTACGCGCAGAAAAAAAGGATCTCAAGAAGATCCTTTGATCTTTTC
TACGGGGTCTGACGCTCAGTGGAACGAAAACTCACGTTAAGGGATTTTGGTCATGAGATTATCAAAAAGG
ATCTTCACCTAGATCCTTTTAAATTAAAAATGAAGTTTTAAATCAATCTAAAGTATATATGAGTAAACTT
GGTCTGACAGTTACCAATGCTTAATCAGTGAGGCACCTATCTCAGCGATCTGTCTATTTCGTTCATCCAT
AGTTGCCTGACTCCCCGTCGTGTAGATAACTACGATACGGGAGGGCTTACCATCTGGCCCCAGTGCTGCA
ATGATACCGCGAGACCCACGCTCACCGGCTCCAGATTTATCAGCAATAAACCAGCCAGCCGGAAGGGCCG
AGCGCAGAAGTGGTCCTGCAACTTTATCCGCCTCCATCCAGTCTATTAATTGTTGCCGGGAAGCTAGAGT
AAGTAGTTCGCCAGTTAATAGTTTGCGCAACGTTGTTGCCATTGCTACAGGCATCGTGGTGTCACGCTCG
TCGTTTGGTATGGCTTCATTCAGCTCCGGTTCCCAACGATCAAGGCGAGTTACATGATCCCCCATGTTGT
GCAAAAAAGCGGTTAGCTCCTTCGGTCCTCCGATCGTTGTCAGAAGTAAGTTGGCCGCAGTGTTATCACT
CATGGTTATGGCAGCACTGCATAATTCTCTTACTGTCATGCCATCCGTAAGATGCTTTTCTGTGACTGGT
GAGTACTCAACCAAGTCATTCTGAGAATAGTGTATGCGGCGACCGAGTTGCTCTTGCCCGGCGTCAATAC
GGGATAATACCGCGCCACATAGCAGAACTTTAAAAGTGCTCATCATTGGAAAACGTTCTTCGGGGCGAAA
ACTCTCAAGGATCTTACCGCTGTTGAGATCCAGTTCGATGTAACCCACTCGTGCACCCAACTGATCTTCA
GCATCTTTTACTTTCACCAGCGTTTCTGGGTGAGCAAAAACAGGAAGGCAAAATGCCGCAAAAAAGGGAA
TAAGGGCGACACGGAAATGTTGAATACTCATACTCTTCCTTTTTCAATATTATTGAAGCATTTATCAGGG
TTATTGTCTCATGAGCGGATACATATTTGAATGTATTTAGAAAAATAAACAAATAGGGGTTCCGCGCACA
TTTCCCCGAAAAGTGCCACCTGACGTCGACGGATCGGGAGATCTCCCGATCCCCTATGGTGCACTCTCAG
TACAATCTGCTCTGATGCCGCATAGTTAAGCCAGTATCTGCTCCCTGCTTGTGTGTTGGAGGTCGCTGAG
TAGTGCGCGAGCAAAATTTAAGCTACAACAAGGCAAGGCTTGACCGACAATTGCATGAAGAATCTGCTTA
GGGTTAGGCGTTTTGCGCTGCTTCGCGATGTACGGGCCAGATATACGCGTTGACATTGATTATTGACTAG
TTATTAATAGTAATCAATTACGGGGTCATTAGTTCATAGCCCATATATGGAGTTCCGCGTTACATAACTT
ACGGTAAATGGCCCGCCTGGCTGACCGCCCAACGACCCCCGCCCATTGACGTCAATAATGACGTATGTTC
CCATAGTAACGCCAATAGGGACTTTCCATTGACGTCAATGGGTGGAGTATTTACGGTAAACTGCCCACTT
GGCAGTACATCAAGTGTATCATATGCCAAGTACGCCCCCTATTGACGTCAATGACGGTAAATGGCCCGCC
TGGCATTATGCCCAGTACATGACCTTATGGGACTTTCCTACTTGGCAGTACATCTACGTATTAGTCATCG
CTATTACCATGGTGATGCGGTTTTGGCAGTACATCAATGGGCGTGGATAGCGGTTTGACTCACGGGGATT
TCCAAGTCTCCACCCCATTGACGTCAATGGGAGTTTGTTTTGGCACCAAAATCAACGGGACTTTCCAAAA
TGTCGTAACAACTCCGCCCCATTGACGCAAATGGGCGGTAGGCGTGTACGGTGGGAGGTCTATATAAGCA
GCGCGTTTTGCCTGTACTGGGTCTCTCTGGTTAGACCAGATCTGAGCCTGGGAGCTCTCTGGCTAACTAG
GGAACCCACTGCTTAAGCCTCAATAAAGCTTGCCTTGAGTGCTTCAAGTAGTGTGTGCCCGTCTGTTGTG
TGACTCTGGTAACTAGAGATCCCTCAGACCCTTTTAGTCAGTGTGGAAAATCTCTAGCAGTGGCGCCCGA
ACAGGGACTTGAAAGCGAAAGGGAAACCAGAGGAGCTCTCTCGACGCAGGACTCGGCTTGCTGAAGCGCG
CACGGCAAGAGGCGAGGGGCGGCGACTGGTGAGTACGCCAAAAATTTTGACTAGCGGAGGCTAGAAGGAG
AGAGATGGGTGCGAGAGCGTCAGTATTAAGCGGGGGAGAATTAGATCGCGATGGGAAAAAATTCGGTTAA
GGCCAGGGGGAAAGAAAAAATATAAATTAAAACATATAGTATGGGCAAGCAGGGAGCTAGAACGATTCGC
AGTTAATCCTGGCCTGTTAGAAACATCAGAAGGCTGTAGACAAATACTGGGACAGCTACAACCATCCCTT
CAGACAGGATCAGAAGAACTTAGATCATTATATAATACAGTAGCAACCCTCTATTGTGTGCATCAAAGGA
TAGAGATAAAAGACACCAAGGAAGCTTTAGACAAGATAGAGGAAGAGCAAAACAAAAGTAAGACCACCGC
ACAGCAAGCGGCCGCTGATCTTCAGACCTGGAGGAGGAGATATGAGGGACAATTGGAGAAGTGAATTATA
TAAATATAAAGTAGTAAAAATTGAACCATTAGGAGTAGCACCCACCAAGGCAAAGAGAAGAGTGGTGCAG
AGAGAAAAAAGAGCAGTGGGAATAGGAGCTTTGTTCCTTGGGTTCTTGGGAGCAGCAGGAAGCACTATGG
GCGCAGCGTCAATGACGCTGACGGTACAGGCCAGACAATTATTGTCTGGTATAGTGCAGCAGCAGAACAA
TTTGCTGAGGGCTATTGAGGCGCAACAGCATCTGTTGCAACTCACAGTCTGGGGCATCAAGCAGCTCCAG
GCAAGAATCCTGGCTGTGGAAAGATACCTAAAGGATCAACAGCTCCTGGGGATTTGGGGTTGCTCTGGAA
AACTCATTTGCACCACTGCTGTGCCTTGGAATGCTAGTTGGAGTAATAAATCTCTGGAACAGATTTGGAA
TCACACGACCTGGATGGAGTGGGACAGAGAAATTAACAATTACACAAGCTTAATACACTCCTTAATTGAA
GAATCGCAAAACCAGCAAGAAAAGAATGAACAAGAATTATTGGAATTAGATAAATGGGCAAGTTTGTGGA
ATTGGTTTAACATAACAAATTGGCTGTGGTATATAAAATTATTCATAATGATAGTAGGAGGCTTGGTAGG
TTTAAGAATAGTTTTTGCTGTACTTTCTATAGTGAATAGAGTTAGGCAGGGATATTCACCATTATCGTTT
CAGACCCACCTCCCAACCCCGAGGGGACCCGACAGGCCCGAAGGAATAGAAGAAGAAGGTGGAGAGAGAG
ACAGAGACAGATCCATTCGATTAGTGAACGGATCGGCACTGCGTGCGCCAATTCTGCAGACAAATGGCAG
TATTCATCCACAATTTTAAAAGAAAAGGGGGGATTGGGGGGTACAGTGCAGGGGAAAGAATAGTAGACAT
AATAGCAACAGACATACAAACTAAAGAATTACAAAAACAAATTACAAAAATTCAAAATTTTCGGGTTTAT
TACAGGGACAGCAGAGATCCAGTTTGGTTAATTAAGGTACCGAGGGCCTATTTCCCATGATTCCTTCATA
TTTGCATATACGATACAAGGCTGTTAGAGAGATAATTAGAATTAATTTGACTGTAAACACAAAGATATTA
GTACAAAATACGTGACGTAGAAAGTAATAATTTCTTGGGTAGTTTGCAGTTTTAAAATTATGTTTTAAAA
TGGACTATCATATGCTTACCGTAACTTGAAAGTATTTCGATTTCTTGGCTTTATATATCTTGTGGAAAGG
ACGAAACACCGGCTGACCGGCCTGGAATCC
